Addgene plasmid #139787: pALS099 (pGEX-2TP-cTevHis-DEST)
Purpose: (Empty Backbone) Gateway destination vector for recombinant protein expression in E. coli; PreScission-cleavable N-terminal GST and TEV-cleavable C-terminal 6xHis
Depositing lab: Jeannie Lee & Arneet Saltzman. Depositing organization: Massachusetts General Hospital. Publication: Multiple Histone Methyl-Lysine Readers Ensure Robust Development and Germline Immortality in Caenorhabditis elegans. Saltzman AL, Soo MW, Aram R, Lee JT. Genetics. 2018 Nov;210(3):907-923. doi: 10.1534/genetics.118.301518. Epub 2018 Sep 5. PubMed 30185429.
Backbone
  Vector backbone: pGEX-2T
  Vector type: Bacterial Expression
  Tag / fusion protein: GST (cleavable by PreScission Protease or Thrombin) (N terminal on backbone); 6xHis (cleavable by TEV protease) (C terminal on backbone)
Growth in bacteria
  Bacterial resistance: Chloramphenicol and Ampicillin, 25 & 100 μg/mL
  Growth temperature: 37°C
  Growth strain: ccdB Survival
  Growth instructions: Grow DEST vector in the presence of AMP and Chloramphenicol
  Copy number: Unknown
Gene/Insert
  Cloning method: Gateway Cloning
Terms and licenses: Academic/Nonprofit Terms; Industry Terms: Not Available to Industry
Depositor comments: Clone cDNA into vector using a Gateway LR reaction. Transform verified plasmid into an expression strain (e.g. BL21(DE3)pLysS) for recombinant protein production.
How to cite: pALS099 (pGEX-2TP-cTevHis-DEST) was a gift from Jeannie Lee & Arneet Saltzman (Addgene plasmid # 139787 ; http://n2t.net/addgene:139787 ; RRID:Addgene_139787)
