[The description below was written by a language model from this plasmid's Addgene catalogue record and pLannotate feature annotations shown in this document.]
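Description:
pALS099 (pGEX-2TP-cTevHis-DEST) is an empty Gateway destination vector built on the pGEX-2T backbone for recombinant protein expression in E. coli. It replicates from a ColE1/pMB1-type origin and carries an ampicillin resistance gene (β-lactamase) on the backbone. Expression is driven by the IPTG-inducible tac promoter with a downstream lac operator, and the plasmid supplies its own lacI repressor, so transcription stays repressed until induction. The sequenced record is 6,735 nt.

Downstream of the promoter lies the Schistosoma japonicum glutathione S-transferase (GST) coding sequence, followed by the Gateway cassette bounded by attR1 and attR2. This cassette contains a chloramphenicol acetyltransferase gene and the ccdB gyrase toxin gene (with a ccdA fragment). The unrecombined vector must therefore be maintained in a ccdB-tolerant strain and is selected with both chloramphenicol and ampicillin. An LR reaction with an entry clone replaces the cassette with the cDNA of interest, and loss of ccdB provides counter-selection against parental plasmid in standard strains.

According to the catalogue entry, the resulting protein carries an N-terminal GST tag removable with PreScission protease or thrombin and a C-terminal 6xHis tag removable with TEV protease. These cleavage sites and the His tag are not individually annotated in the feature table. The dual tags should allow sequential affinity purification that enriches for full-length product, followed by tag removal. The depositor notes that verified expression clones are moved into an expression strain such as BL21(DE3)pLysS for protein production. Remaining annotations (lacZα, rop, bom and yciV fragments) are backbone remnants.
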