Features (pLannotate 1.2.2; 23 found; start..end, strand, type, name):
    183..211     +  promoter       tac promoter: strong E. coli promoter; hybrid between the trp and lac UV5 promoters
    219..235     +  protein_bind   lac operator: The lac repressor binds to the lac operator to inhibit transcription in E. coli. This inhibition can be relieved by adding lactose or isopropyl-β-D-thiogalactopyranoside (IPTG). lac repressor encoded by lacI
    258..911     +  CDS            GST26_SCHJA: Experimental evidence at protein level: Swiss-Prot protein existence level 1. GST isoenzymes appear to play a central role in the parasite detoxification system. Other functions are also suspected including a role in increasing the solubility of haematin in the parasite gut. From Schistosoma japonicum (Blood fluke).
    972..1096    +  protein_bind   attR1: mutant version of attR; recombination site for the Gateway® LR reaction LR Clonase™
   1121..1151    +  promoter       lac UV5 promoter: E. coli lac promoter with an "up" mutation
   1175..1204    +  promoter       cat promoter (fragment): promoter of the E. coli cat gene encoding chloramphenicol acetyltransferase
   1205..1864    +  CDS            CmR: chloramphenicol acetyltransferase; cat; confers resistance to chloramphenicol
   2043..2201    +  CDS            ccdA (fragment): CCDA_ECO57 - Also known as H, letA. Experimental evidence at protein level: Swiss-Prot protein existence level 1. Antitoxin component of a type II toxin-antitoxin (TA) system which inhibits the post-segregational killing (PSK) of plasmid-free cells, also referred to as a plasmid addiction system. Binds to and blocks the activity of CcdB; will also remove bound CcdB protein from the CcdB-GyrA complex by forming a CcdA-CcdB complex, a process termed rejuvenation. Functions as a transcriptional corepressor for the ccdAB operon, repression also requires CcdB (By similarity). From Escherichia coli
   2206..2511    +  CDS            ccdB: CcdB, a bacterial toxin that poisons DNA gyrase; ccdB; Plasmids containing the ccdB gene cannot be propagated in standard E. coli strains.
   2552..2676    -  protein_bind   attR2: mutant version of attR; recombination site for the Gateway® LR reaction LR Clonase™
   2752..2791    +  CDS            rop (fragment): Rop protein, which maintains plasmids at low copy number; rop
   2893..2933    +  misc_feature   bom (fragment): basis of mobility region from pBR322
   3038..3142    +  promoter       AmpR promoter: bla
   3143..4003    +  CDS            AmpR: β-lactamase; bla; confers resistance to ampicillin, carbenicillin, and related antibiotics
   4174..4762    +  rep_origin     ori: high-copy-number ColE1/pMB1/pBR322/pUC origin of replication
   4948..4999    -  misc_feature   bom (fragment): basis of mobility region from pBR322
   5006..5083    +  promoter       lacI promoter: lacI
   5084..6166    +  CDS            lacI: lac repressor; lacI; The lac repressor binds to the lac operator to inhibit transcription in E. coli. This inhibition can be relieved by adding lactose or isopropyl-β-D-thiogalactopyranoside (IPTG).
   6179..6200    +  protein_bind   CAP binding site: CAP binding activates transcription in the presence of cAMP. E. coli catabolite activator protein
   6215..6245    +  promoter       lac promoter: promoter for the E. coli lac operon
   6253..6269    +  protein_bind   lac operator: The lac repressor binds to the lac operator to inhibit transcription in E. coli. This inhibition can be relieved by adding lactose or isopropyl-β-D-thiogalactopyranoside (IPTG). lac repressor encoded by lacI
   6289..6462    +  CDS            lacZα: LacZα fragment of β-galactosidase; lacZ fragment
   6726..107     -  CDS            yciV (fragment) (across the origin): RNAAM_ECOLI - Also known as trpH From Escherichia coli (strain K12).
>Addgene plasmid #139787 | pALS099 (pGEX-2TP-cTevHis-DEST) | addgene full sequence | sequence record 325052 | Addgene NGS Result
AGCTTATCGACTGCACGGTGCACCAATGCTTCTGGCGTCAGGCAGCCATCGGAAGCTGTGGTATGGCTGT
GCAGGTCGTAAATCACTGCATAATTCGTGTCGCTCAAGGCGCACTCCCGTTCTGGATAATGTTTTTTGCG
CCGACATCATAACGGTTCTGGCAAATATTCTGAAATGAGCTGTTGACAATTAATCATCGGCTCGTATAAT
GTGTGGAATTGTGAGCGGATAACAATTTCACACAGGAAACAGTATTCATGTCCCCTATACTAGGTTATTG
GAAAATTAAGGGCCTTGTGCAACCCACTCGACTTCTTTTGGAATATCTTGAAGAAAAATATGAAGAGCAT
TTGTATGAGCGCGATGAAGGTGATAAATGGCGAAACAAAAAGTTTGAATTGGGTTTGGAGTTTCCCAATC
TTCCTTATTATATTGATGGTGATGTTAAATTAACACAGTCTATGGCCATCATACGTTATATAGCTGACAA
GCACAACATGTTGGGTGGTTGTCCAAAAGAGCGTGCAGAGATTTCAATGCTTGAAGGAGCGGTTTTGGAT
ATTAGATACGGTGTTTCGAGAATTGCATATAGTAAAGACTTTGAAACTCTCAAAGTTGATTTTCTTAGCA
AGCTACCTGAAATGCTGAAAATGTTCGAAGATCGTTTATGTCATAAAACATATTTAAATGGTGATCATGT
AACCCATCCTGACTTCATGTTGTATGACGCTCTTGATGTTGTTTTATACATGGACCCAATGTGCCTGGAT
GCGTTCCCAAAATTAGTTTGTTTTAAAAAACGTATTGAAGCTATCCCACAAATTGATAAGTACTTGAAAT
CCAGCAAGTATATAGCATGGCCTTTGCAGGGCTGGCAAGCCACGTTTGGTGGTGGCGACCATCCTCCAAA
ATCGGATCTGGTTCCGCGTGGATCCCCGGGACTGGAAGTTCTGTTCCAGGGGCCCGGTGGTACAAGTTTG
TACAAAAAAGCTGAACGAGAAACGTAAAATGATATAAATATCAATATATTAAATTAGATTTTGCATAAAA
AACAGACTACATAATACTGTAAAACACAACATATCCAGTCACTATGGCGGCCGCATTAGGCACCCCAGGC
TTTACACTTTATGCTTCCGGCTCGTATAATGTGTGGATTTTGAGTTAGGATCCGTCGAGATTTTCAGGAG
CTAAGGAAGCTAAAATGGAGAAAAAAATCACTGGATATACCACCGTTGATATATCCCAATGGCATCGTAA
AGAACATTTTGAGGCATTTCAGTCAGTTGCTCAATGTACCTATAACCAGACCGTTCAGCTGGATATTACG
GCCTTTTTAAAGACCGTAAAGAAAAATAAGCACAAGTTTTATCCGGCCTTTATTCACATTCTTGCCCGCC
TGATGAATGCTCATCCGGAATTCCGTATGGCAATGAAAGACGGTGAGCTGGTGATATGGGATAGTGTTCA
CCCTTGTTACACCGTTTTCCATGAGCAAACTGAAACGTTTTCATCGCTCTGGAGTGAATACCACGACGAT
TTCCGGCAGTTTCTACACATATATTCGCAAGATGTGGCGTGTTACGGTGAAAACCTGGCCTATTTCCCTA
AAGGGTTTATTGAGAATATGTTTTTCGTCTCAGCCAATCCCTGGGTGAGTTTCACCAGTTTTGATTTAAA
CGTGGCCAATATGGACAACTTCTTCGCCCCCGTTTTCACCATGGGCAAATATTATACGCAAGGCGACAAG
GTGCTGATGCCGCTGGCGATTCAGGTTCATCATGCCGTTTGTGATGGCTTCCATGTCGGCAGAATGCTTA
ATGAATTACAACAGTACTGCGATGAGTGGCAGGGCGGGGCGTAAAGATCTGGATCCGGCTTACTAAAAGC
CAGATAACAGTATGCGTATTTGCGCGCTGATTTTTGCGGTATAAGAATATATACTGATATGTATACCCGA
AGTATGTCAAAAAGAGGTATGCTATGAAGCAGCGTATTACAGTGACAGTTGACAGCGACAGCTATCAGTT
GCTCAAGGCATATATGATGTCAATATCTCCGGTCTGGTAAGCACAACCATGCAGAATGAAGCCCGTCGTC
TGCGTGCCGAACGCTGGAAAGCGGAAAATCAGGAAGGGATGGCTGAGGTCGCCCGGTTTATTGAAATGAA
CGGCTCTTTTGCTGACGAGAACAGGGGCTGGTGAAATGCAGTTTAAGGTTTACACCTATAAAAGAGAGAG
CCGTTATCGTCTGTTTGTGGATGTACAGAGTGATATTATTGACACGCCCGGGCGACGGATGGTGATCCCC
CTGGCCAGTGCACGTCTGCTGTCAGATAAAGTCTCCCGTGAACTTTACCCGGTGGTGCATATCGGGGATG
AAAGCTGGCGCATGTTGACCACCGATATGGCCAGTGTGCCGGTCTCCGTTATCGGGGAAGAAGTGGCTGA
TCTCAGCCACCGCGAAAATGACATCAAAAACGCCATTAACCTGATGTTCTGGGGAATATAAATGTCAGGC
TCCCTTATACACAGCCAGTCTGCAGGTCGACCATAGTGACTGGATATGTTGTGTTTTACAGTATTATGTA
GTCTGTTTTTTATGCAAAATCTAATTTAATATATTGATATTTATATCATTTTACGTTTCTCGTTCAGCTT
TCTTGTACAAAGTGGTGGAGAACCTGTACTTCCAATCCGCTGGGCACCACCATCACCATCACTGAGGAAT
TCATCGTGACTGACTGACGATCTGCCTCGCGCGTTTCGGTGATGACGGTGAAAACCTCTGACACATGCAG
CTCCCGGAGACGGTCACAGCTTGTCTGTAAGCGGATGCCGGGAGCAGACAAGCCCGTCAGGGCGCGTCAG
CGGGTGTTGGCGGGTGTCGGGGCGCAGCCATGACCCAGTCACGTAGCGATAGCGGAGTGTATAATTCTTG
AAGACGAAAGGGCCTCGTGATACGCCTATTTTTATAGGTTAATGTCATGATAATAATGGTTTCTTAGACG
TCAGGTGGCACTTTTCGGGGAAATGTGCGCGGAACCCCTATTTGTTTATTTTTCTAAATACATTCAAATA
TGTATCCGCTCATGAGACAATAACCCTGATAAATGCTTCAATAATATTGAAAAAGGAAGAGTATGAGTAT
TCAACATTTCCGTGTCGCCCTTATTCCCTTTTTTGCGGCATTTTGCCTTCCTGTTTTTGCTCACCCAGAA
ACGCTGGTGAAAGTAAAAGATGCTGAAGATCAGTTGGGTGCACGAGTGGGTTACATCGAACTGGATCTCA
ACAGCGGTAAGATCCTTGAGAGTTTTCGCCCCGAAGAACGTTTTCCAATGATGAGCACTTTTAAAGTTCT
GCTATGTGGCGCGGTATTATCCCGTGTTGACGCCGGGCAAGAGCAACTCGGTCGCCGCATACACTATTCT
CAGAATGACTTGGTTGAGTACTCACCAGTCACAGAAAAGCATCTTACGGATGGCATGACAGTAAGAGAAT
TATGCAGTGCTGCCATAACCATGAGTGATAACACTGCGGCCAACTTACTTCTGACAACGATCGGAGGACC
GAAGGAGCTAACCGCTTTTTTGCACAACATGGGGGATCATGTAACTCGCCTTGATCGTTGGGAACCGGAG
CTGAATGAAGCCATACCAAACGACGAGCGTGACACCACGATGCCTGCAGCAATGGCAACAACGTTGCGCA
AACTATTAACTGGCGAACTACTTACTCTAGCTTCCCGGCAACAATTAATAGACTGGATGGAGGCGGATAA
AGTTGCAGGACCACTTCTGCGCTCGGCCCTTCCGGCTGGCTGGTTTATTGCTGATAAATCTGGAGCCGGT
GAGCGTGGGTCTCGCGGTATCATTGCAGCACTGGGGCCAGATGGTAAGCCCTCCCGTATCGTAGTTATCT
ACACGACGGGGAGTCAGGCAACTATGGATGAACGAAATAGACAGATCGCTGAGATAGGTGCCTCACTGAT
TAAGCATTGGTAACTGTCAGACCAAGTTTACTCATATATACTTTAGATTGATTTAAAACTTCATTTTTAA
TTTAAAAGGATCTAGGTGAAGATCCTTTTTGATAATCTCATGACCAAAATCCCTTAACGTGAGTTTTCGT
TCCACTGAGCGTCAGACCCCGTAGAAAAGATCAAAGGATCTTCTTGAGATCCTTTTTTTCTGCGCGTAAT
CTGCTGCTTGCAAACAAAAAAACCACCGCTACCAGCGGTGGTTTGTTTGCCGGATCAAGAGCTACCAACT
CTTTTTCCGAAGGTAACTGGCTTCAGCAGAGCGCAGATACCAAATACTGTCCTTCTAGTGTAGCCGTAGT
TAGGCCACCACTTCAAGAACTCTGTAGCACCGCCTACATACCTCGCTCTGCTAATCCTGTTACCAGTGGC
TGCTGCCAGTGGCGATAAGTCGTGTCTTACCGGGTTGGACTCAAGACGATAGTTACCGGATAAGGCGCAG
CGGTCGGGCTGAACGGGGGGTTCGTGCACACAGCCCAGCTTGGAGCGAACGACCTACACCGAACTGAGAT
ACCTACAGCGTGAGCTATGAGAAAGCGCCACGCTTCCCGAAGGGAGAAAGGCGGACAGGTATCCGGTAAG
CGGCAGGGTCGGAACAGGAGAGCGCACGAGGGAGCTTCCAGGGGGAAACGCCTGGTATCTTTATAGTCCT
GTCGGGTTTCGCCACCTCTGACTTGAGCGTCGATTTTTGTGATGCTCGTCAGGGGGGCGGAGCCTATGGA
AAAACGCCAGCAACGCGGCCTTTTTACGGTTCCTGGCCTTTTGCTGGCCTTTTGCTCACATGTTCTTTCC
TGCGTTATCCCCTGATTCTGTGGATAACCGTATTACCGCCTTTGAGTGAGCTGATACCGCTCGCCGCAGC
CGAACGACCGAGCGCAGCGAGTCAGTGAGCGAGGAAGCGGAAGAGCGCCTGATGCGGTATTTTCTCCTTA
CGCATCTGTGCGGTATTTCACACCGCATAAATTCCGACACCATCGAATGGCGCAAAACCTTTCGCGGTAT
GGCATGATAGCGCCCGGAAGAGAGTCAATTCAGGGTGGTGAATGTGAAACCAGTAACGTTATACGATGTC
GCAGAGTATGCCGGTGTCTCTTATCAGACCGTTTCCCGCGTGGTGAACCAGGCCAGCCACGTTTCTGCGA
AAACGCGGGAAAAAGTGGAAGCGGCGATGGCGGAGCTGAATTACATTCCCAACCGCGTGGCACAACAACT
GGCGGGCAAACAGTCGTTGCTGATTGGCGTTGCCACCTCCAGTCTGGCCCTGCACGCGCCGTCGCAAATT
GTCGCGGCGATTAAATCTCGCGCCGATCAACTGGGTGCCAGCGTGGTGGTGTCGATGGTAGAACGAAGCG
GCGTCGAAGCCTGTAAAGCGGCGGTGCACAATCTTCTCGCGCAACGCGTCAGTGGGCTGATCATTAACTA
TCCGCTGGATGACCAGGATGCCATTGCTGTGGAAGCTGCCTGCACTAATGTTCCGGCGTTATTTCTTGAT
GTCTCTGACCAGACACCCATCAACAGTATTATTTTCTCCCATGAAGACGGTACGCGACTGGGCGTGGAGC
ATCTGGTCGCATTGGGTCACCAGCAAATCGCGCTGTTAGCGGGCCCATTAAGTTCTGTCTCGGCGCGTCT
GCGTCTGGCTGGCTGGCATAAATATCTCACTCGCAATCAAATTCAGCCGATAGCGGAACGGGAAGGCGAC
TGGAGTGCCATGTCCGGTTTTCAACAAACCATGCAAATGCTGAATGAGGGCATCGTTCCCACTGCGATGC
TGGTTGCCAACGATCAGATGGCGCTGGGCGCAATGCGCGCCATTACCGAGTCCGGGCTGCGCGTTGGTGC
GGATATCTCGGTAGTGGGATACGACGATACCGAAGACAGCTCATGTTATATCCCGCCGTTAACCACCATC
AAACAGGATTTTCGCCTGCTGGGGCAAACCAGCGTGGACCGCTTGCTGCAACTCTCTCAGGGCCAGGCGG
TGAAGGGCAATCAGCTGTTGCCCGTCTCACTGGTGAAAAGAAAAACCACCCTGGCGCCCAATACGCAAAC
CGCCTCTCCCCGCGCGTTGGCCGATTCATTAATGCAGCTGGCACGACAGGTTTCCCGACTGGAAAGCGGG
CAGTGAGCGCAACGCAATTAATGTAAGTTAGCTCACTCATTAGGCACCCCAGGCTTTACACTTTATGCTT
CCGGCTCGTATGTTGTGTGGAATTGTGAGCGGATAACAATTTCACACAGGAAACAGCTATGACCATGATT
ACGGATTCACTGGCCGTCGTTTTACAACGTCGTGACTGGGAAAACCCTGGCGTTACCCAACTTAATCGCC
TTGCAGCACATCCCCCTTTCGCCAGCTGGCGTAATAGCGAAGAGGCCCGCACCGATCGCCCTTCCCAACA
GTTGCGCAGCCTGAATGGCGAATGGCGCTTTGCCTGGTTTCCGGCACCAGAAGCGGTGCCGGAAAGCTGG
CTGGAGTGCGATCTTCCTGAGGCCGATACTGTCGTCGTCCCCTCAAACTGGCAGATGCACGGTTACGATG
CGCCCATCTACACCAACGTGACCTATCCCATTACGGTCAATCCGCCGTTTGTTCCCACGGAGAATCCGAC
GGGTTGTTACTCGCTCACATTTAATGTTGATGAAAGCTGGCTACAGGAAGGCCAGACGCGAATTATTTTT
GATGGCGTTGGAATT
